Addgene plasmid #44002: pCoofy11
Purpose: (Empty Backbone)
Depositing lab: Sabine Suppmann. Depositing organization: Max Planck Institute of Biochemistry. Publication: A new method to customize protein expression vectors for fast, efficient and background free parallel cloning. Scholz J, Besir H, Strasser C, Suppmann S. BMC Biotechnol. 2013 Feb 14;13(1):12. 10.1186/1472-6750-13-12 PubMed 23410102.
Backbone
  Vector backbone: pIEX1
  Backbone manufacturer: Novagen
  Backbone size (bp): 4164
  Modifications to backbone: insertion of Llp-ccdB
  Vector type: Insect Expression
  Promoter: hr5
  Tag / fusion protein: His10 (N terminal on backbone)
Growth in bacteria
  Bacterial resistance: Ampicillin, 100 μg/mL
  Growth temperature: 37°C
  Growth strain: DB3.1
  Growth instructions: ccdB Survival cells are NOT suitable for the unmodified plasmid containing the ccdB gene. The plasmid is provided in the recommended DB3.1 strain.
  Copy number: High Copy
Gene/Insert
  Cloning method: Ligation Independent Cloning
  Sequencing primers: 5′ 5`GTTGGATATTGTTTCAGTTGCAAG 3; 3′ 5`CACCAACAACGGCCCCTCG 3
Terms and licenses: Academic/Nonprofit Terms; Industry Terms: Not Available to Industry
Depositor comments: Test each preparation of the plasmid by transforming it into non-resistant cells (ex. DH5a) to ensure negative selection by ccdB kills all the transformed cells as expected.
How to cite: pCoofy11 was a gift from Sabine Suppmann (Addgene plasmid # 44002 ; http://n2t.net/addgene:44002 ; RRID:Addgene_44002)
