[The description below was written by a language model from this plasmid's Addgene catalogue record and pLannotate feature annotations shown in this document.]
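Description:
pCoofy11 is an empty insect-cell expression backbone derived from the Novagen vector pIEX1, 4,164 bp in total, and belongs to a family of vectors customised for parallel, ligation-independent cloning of protein expression constructs. It is maintained in E. coli as a high-copy plasmid through a ColE1/pUC-type origin and is selected with ampicillin via the β-lactamase gene. A short lacI fragment, CAP binding site, lac promoter and lac operator are also annotated near the end of the sequence; these appear to be backbone remnants rather than part of the insect expression unit.

The expression cassette combines the Autographa californica baculovirus hr5 enhancer with the immediate-early IE1 promoter and ends in the IE1 terminator. This arrangement drives transcription in insect cells from transfected plasmid using host factors, without requiring baculovirus infection. The catalogue lists an N-terminal His10 tag on the backbone for affinity purification, although this tag is not picked out in the feature table. An HSV epitope tag coding sequence is annotated just downstream of the cloning region; the record does not say whether it ends up fused to a cloned insert.

Between promoter and terminator sits a ccdB cassette, recorded as an "Llp-ccdB" insertion. CcdB poisons DNA gyrase, so the unmodified vector can only be propagated in a tolerant strain such as DB3.1. When a gene of interest replaces ccdB during cloning, only recombinant plasmids yield colonies in standard strains, giving background-free negative selection. The depositor advises confirming that each preparation still kills a ccdB-sensitive strain.
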