Features (pLannotate 1.2.2; 13 found; start..end, strand, type, name):
      1..483     +  enhancer       hr5 enhancer: Autographa californica hr5; baculovirus early transcription enhancer
    487..1078    +  promoter       IE1 promoter: promoter of the ie1 gene from the baculovirus Autographa californica
   1191..1222    -  misc_feature   MCS (fragment): pBluescript multiple cloning site
   1284..1586    +  CDS            ccdB: CcdB, a bacterial toxin that poisons DNA gyrase; ccdB; Plasmids containing the ccdB gene cannot be propagated in standard E. coli strains.
   1621..1653    +  CDS            HSV tag: HSV (herpes simplex virus) epitope tag
   1681..1988    +  terminator     IE1 terminator: terminator of the ie1 gene from the baculovirus Autographa californica
   2018..2122    +  promoter       AmpR promoter: bla
   2123..2983    +  CDS            AmpR: β-lactamase; bla; confers resistance to ampicillin, carbenicillin, and related antibiotics
   3154..3742    +  rep_origin     ori: high-copy-number ColE1/pMB1/pBR322/pUC origin of replication
   3925..4017    +  CDS            lacI (fragment): lac repressor; lacI; The lac repressor binds to the lac operator to inhibit transcription in E. coli. This inhibition can be relieved by adding lactose or isopropyl-β-D-thiogalactopyranoside (IPTG).
   4030..4051    +  protein_bind   CAP binding site: CAP binding activates transcription in the presence of cAMP. E. coli catabolite activator protein
   4066..4096    +  promoter       lac promoter: promoter for the E. coli lac operon
   4104..4120    +  protein_bind   lac operator: The lac repressor binds to the lac operator to inhibit transcription in E. coli. This inhibition can be relieved by adding lactose or isopropyl-β-D-thiogalactopyranoside (IPTG). lac repressor encoded by lacI
>Addgene plasmid #44002 | pCoofy11 | depositor full sequence | sequence record 59503 | pCoofy11 sequence 4164 bps
CGCGTAAAACACAATCAAGTATGAGTCATAAGCTGATGTCATGTTTTGCACACGGCTCATAACCGAACTG
GCTTTACGAGTAGAATTCTACTTGTAACGCACGATCAGTGGATGATGTCATTTGTTTTTCAAATCGAGAT
GATGTCATGTTTTGCACACGGCTCATAAACTCGCTTTACGAGTAGAATTCTACGTGTAACGCACGATCGA
TTGATGAGTCATTTGTTTTGCAATATGATATCATACAATATGACTCATTTGTTTTTCAAAACCGAACTTG
ATTTACGGGTAGAATTCTACTTGTAAAGCACAATCAAAAAGATGATGTCATTTGTTTTTCAAAACTGAAC
TCGCTTTACGAGTAGAATTCTACGTGTAAAACACAATCAAGAAATGATGTCATTTGTTATAAAAATAAAA
GCTGATGTCATGTTTTGCACATGGCTCATAACTAAACTCGCTTTACGGGTAGAATTCTACGCGCGTCGAT
GTCTTTGTGATGCGCGCGACATTTTTGTAGGTTATTGATAAAATGAACGGATACGTTGCCCGACATTATC
ATTAAATCCTTGGCGTAGAATTTGTCGGGTCCATTGTCCGTGTGCGCTAGCATGCCCGTAACGGACCTCG
TACTTTTGGCTTCAAAGGTTTTGCGCACAGACAAAATGTGCCACACTTGCAGCTCTGCATGTGTGCGCGT
TACCACAAATCCCAACGGCGCAGTGTACTTGTTGTATGCAAATAAATCTCGATAAAGGCGCGGCGCGCGA
ATGCAGCTGATCACGTACGTCCCTCGTGTTCCGTTCAAGGACGGTGTTATCGACCTCAGATTAATGTTTA
TCGGCCGACTGTTTTCGTATCCGCTCACCAAACGCGTTTTTGCATTAACATTGTATGTCGGCGGATGTTC
TATATCTAATTTGAATAAATAAACGATAACCGCGTTGGTTTTAGAGGGCATAATAAAAGAAATATTGTTA
TCGTGTTCGCCATTAGGGCAGTATAAATTGACGTTCATGTTGGATATTGTTTCAGTTGCAAGTTGACACT
GGCGGCGACAAGATCGTGAACAACCAAGTGACCATGGCACACCACCATCACCACCATCACCACCATCACT
CTTCTGGTCTGGAAGTTCTGTTCCAGGGGCCCATGGACTAATGAGGTACCGGATCCGAATTCGAGCTCCG
TCGACAAGCTTGATATCGAATTCCTGCAGCCCAAACTGCAGTTGACAACATAAAAACTTTGTGTTATACT
TGTAACGTAAGAAGGTAATGATTCAGTTTAAGGTTTACACCTATAAAAGAGAGAGCCGTTATCGTCTGTT
TGTGGATGTACAGAGTGGTATTATTGACATGCCCGGGCGACGGATGGTGATCCCCCTGGCCAGTGCACGT
CTGCTGTCAGATAAAGTCTCCCGTGAACTTTACCCGGTGGTGCATATCGGGGATGAAAGCTGGCGCATGA
TGACCACCGATATGGCCAGTGTGCCGGTCTCCGTTATCGGGGAAGAAGTGGCTGATCTCAGCCACCGCGA
AAATGACATCAAAAACGCCATTAACCTGATGTTCTGGGGAATATAAGCTTGCGGCCGCACAGCTGTATAC
ACGTGCAAGCCAGCCAGAACTCGCCCCGGAAGACCCCGAGGATCTCGAGCACTAAGTGATTAACCTCAGG
TTATACATATATTTTGAATTTAATTAATTATACATATATTTTATATTATTTTTGTCTTTTATTATCGAGG
GGCCGTTGTTGGTGTGGGGTTTTGCATAGAAATAACAATGGGAGTTGGCGACGTTGCTGCGCCAACACCA
CCTCCCTTCCCTCCTTTCATCATGTATCTGTAGATAAAATAAAATATTAAACCTAAAAACAAGACCGCGC
CTATCAACAAAATGATAGGCATTAACTTGCCGCTGACGCTGTCACTAACGTTGGACGATTTGCCGACTAA
ACCTTCATCGCCCAGTAACCAATCTAGACGTCAGGTGGCACTTTTCGGGGAAATGTGCGCGGAACCCCTA
TTTGTTTATTTTTCTAAATACATTCAAATATGTATCCGCTCATGAGACAATAACCCTGATAAATGCTTCA
ATAATATTGAAAAAGGAAGAGTATGAGTATTCAACATTTCCGTGTCGCCCTTATTCCCTTTTTTGCGGCA
TTTTGCCTTCCTGTTTTTGCTCACCCAGAAACGCTGGTGAAAGTAAAAGATGCTGAAGATCAGTTGGGTG
CACGAGTGGGTTACATCGAACTGGATCTCAACAGCGGTAAGATCCTTGAGAGTTTTCGCCCCGAAGAACG
TTTTCCAATGATGAGCACTTTTAAAGTTCTGCTATGTGGCGCGGTATTATCCCGTATTGACGCCGGGCAA
GAGCAACTCGGTCGCCGCATACACTATTCTCAGAATGACTTGGTTGAGTACTCACCAGTCACAGAAAAGC
ATCTTACGGATGGCATGACAGTAAGAGAATTATGCAGTGCTGCCATAACCATGAGTGATAACACTGCGGC
CAACTTACTTCTGACAACGATCGGAGGACCGAAGGAGCTAACCGCTTTTTTGCACAACATGGGGGATCAT
GTAACTCGCCTTGATCGTTGGGAACCGGAGCTGAATGAAGCCATACCAAACGACGAGCGTGACACCACGA
TGCCTGTAGCAATGGCAACAACGTTGCGCAAACTATTAACTGGCGAACTACTTACTCTAGCTTCCCGGCA
ACAATTAATAGACTGGATGGAGGCGGATAAAGTTGCAGGACCACTTCTGCGCTCGGCCCTTCCGGCTGGC
TGGTTTATTGCTGATAAATCTGGAGCCGGTGAGCGTGGGTCTCGCGGTATCATTGCAGCACTGGGGCCAG
ATGGTAAGCCCTCCCGTATCGTAGTTATCTACACGACGGGGAGTCAGGCAACTATGGATGAACGAAATAG
ACAGATCGCTGAGATAGGTGCCTCACTGATTAAGCATTGGTAACTGTCAGACCAAGTTTACTCATATATA
CTTTAGATTGATTTAAAACTTCATTTTTAATTTAAAAGGATCTAGGTGAAGATCCTTTTTGATAATCTCA
TGACCAAAATCCCTTAACGTGAGTTTTCGTTCCACTGAGCGTCAGACCCCGTAGAAAAGATCAAAGGATC
TTCTTGAGATCCTTTTTTTCTGCGCGTAATCTGCTGCTTGCAAACAAAAAAACCACCGCTACCAGCGGTG
GTTTGTTTGCCGGATCAAGAGCTACCAACTCTTTTTCCGAAGGTAACTGGCTTCAGCAGAGCGCAGATAC
CAAATACTGTCCTTCTAGTGTAGCCGTAGTTAGGCCACCACTTCAAGAACTCTGTAGCACCGCCTACATA
CCTCGCTCTGCTAATCCTGTTACCAGTGGCTGCTGCCAGTGGCGATAAGTCGTGTCTTACCGGGTTGGAC
TCAAGACGATAGTTACCGGATAAGGCGCAGCGGTCGGGCTGAACGGGGGGTTCGTGCACACAGCCCAGCT
TGGAGCGAACGACCTACACCGAACTGAGATACCTACAGCGTGAGCTATGAGAAAGCGCCACGCTTCCCGA
AGGGAGAAAGGCGGACAGGTATCCGGTAAGCGGCAGGGTCGGAACAGGAGAGCGCACGAGGGAGCTTCCA
GGGGGAAACGCCTGGTATCTTTATAGTCCTGTCGGGTTTCGCCACCTCTGACTTGAGCGTCGATTTTTGT
GATGCTCGTCAGGGGGGCGGAGCCTATGGAAAAACGCCAGCAACGCGGCCTTTTTACGGTTCCTGGCCTT
TTGCTGGCCTTTTGCTCACATGTTCTTTCCTGCGTTATCCCCTGATTCTGTGGATAACCGTATTACCGCC
TTTGAGTGAGCTGATACCGCTCGCCGCAGCCGAACGACCGAGCGCAGCGAGTCAGTGAGCGAGGAAGCGG
AAGAGCGCCCAATACGCAAACCGCCTCTCCCCGCGCGTTGGCCGATTCATTAATGCAGCTGGCACGACAG
GTTTCCCGACTGGAAAGCGGGCAGTGAGCGCAACGCAATTAATGTGAGTTAGCTCACTCATTAGGCACCC
CAGGCTTTACACTTTATGCTTCCGGCTCGTATGTTGTGTGGAATTGTGAGCGGATAACAATTTCACACAG
GAAACAGCTATGACCATGATTACGAATTCCCGGG
