>Addgene plasmid #44002 | pCoofy11 | addgene partial sequence | sequence record 62885 | ccdb-rev 5'-ATATGCACCACCGGGTAAAG-3'
GTGCACTGGCCAGGGGGATCACCATCCGTCGCCCGGGCATGTCAATAATACCACTCTGTACATCCACAAA
CAGACGATAACGGCTCTCTCTTTTATAGGTGTAAACCTTAAACTGAATCATTACCTTCTTACGTTACAAG
TATAACACAAAGTTTTTATGTTGTCAACTGCAGTTTGGGCTGCAGGAATTCGATATCAAGCTTGTCGACG
GAGCTCGAATTCGGATCCGGTACCTCATTAGTCCATGGGCCCCTGGAACAGAACTTCCAGACCAGAAGAG
TGATGGTGGTGATGGTGGTGATGGTGGTGTGCCATGGTCACTTGGTTGTTCACGATCTTGTCGCCGCCAG
TGTCAACTTGCAACTGAAACAATATCCAACATGAACGTCAATTTATACTGCCCTAATGGCGAACACGATA
ACAATATTTCTTTTATTATGCCCTCTAAAACCAACGCGGTTATCGTTTATTTATTCAAATTAGATATAGA
ACATCCGCCGACATACAATGTTAATGCAAAAACGCGTTTGGTGAGCGGATACGAAAACAGTCGGCCGATA
AACATTAATCTGAGGTCGATAACACCGTCCTTGAACGGAACACGAGGGACGTACGTGATCAGCTGCATTC
GCGCGCCGCGCCTTTATCGAGATTTATTTGCATACAACAAGTACACTGCGCCGTTGGGATTTGTGGTAAC
GCGCACACATGCAGAGCTGCAAGTGTGGCACATTTTGTCTGTGCGCAAAACCTTTGAAGCCAAAAGTACG
AGGTCCGTTACGGGCATGCTAGCGCACACGGACAATGGACCCGACAAATTCTACGCCAAGGATTTAATGA
TAATGTCGGGCAACGTATCCGTTCATTTTATCA
